Addgene plasmid #154618: pEPKKα2KN0091
Purpose: GoldenBraid level α luciferase reporter
Depositing lab: Nicola Patron. Depositing organization: Earlham Institute. Publication: Rational design of minimal synthetic promoters for plants. Cai YM, Kallam K, Tidd H, Gendarini G, Salzman A, Patron NJ. Nucleic Acids Res. 2020 Aug 28. pii: 5897334. doi: 10.1093/nar/gkaa682. PubMed 32856047.
Backbone
  Vector backbone: pDGB3_?2
  Vector type: Synthetic Biology
Growth in bacteria
  Bacterial resistance: Kanamycin, 50 μg/mL
  Growth temperature: 37°C
  Growth strain: NEB Stable
  Copy number: High Copy
Gene/Insert
  Gene/Insert name: MinSyn_064 Nanoluc expression cassette [MinSyn_064::LucN::Flag::g7T]
  Species: Synthetic
  Cloning method: Restriction Enzyme; 5′ cloning site BsaI (destroyed during cloning); 3′ cloning site BsaI (destroyed during cloning)
Terms and licenses: Academic/Nonprofit Terms; Industry Terms: Not Available to Industry
Depositor comments: Please visit https://www.biorxiv.org/content/10.1101/2020.05.14.095406v1 for bioRxiv preprint.
How to cite: pEPKKα2KN0091 was a gift from Nicola Patron (Addgene plasmid # 154618 ; http://n2t.net/addgene:154618 ; RRID:Addgene_154618)
