[The description below was written by a language model from this plasmid's Addgene catalogue record and the feature table of its GenBank file.]
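Description:
pEPKKα2KN0091 is a 7,286 bp GoldenBraid level α binary vector, built on a pDGB3 α2-type backbone, that carries a luciferase reporter transcription unit for testing a synthetic plant promoter. The backbone has two replication systems. A high-copy ColE1/pUC-type origin, accompanied by the pBR322 bom mobilisation region, supports propagation in E. coli. The pVS1 oriV with its RepA replication protein and StaA stability protein allows stable maintenance in Agrobacterium. Selection in bacteria is by kanamycin, through the aph(3')-Ia aminoglycoside phosphotransferase gene, which lies outside the T-DNA. No plant selectable marker is annotated between the borders.

The payload sits between the nopaline C58-type left and right T-DNA border repeats, so it is the segment Agrobacterium would transfer into plant cells. According to the catalogue entry, the cassette is MinSyn_064::LucN::Flag::g7T. MinSyn_064 is a minimal synthetic promoter that drives a NanoLuc luciferase coding sequence (annotated as human codon-optimised). A FLAG epitope with an enterokinase site follows NanoLuc, and transcription ends at the terminator of octopine Ti plasmid gene 7. The promoter is not annotated in the feature table, but the roughly 110 bp gap between the left border and the start of NanoLuc is consistent with a short minimal promoter at that position. The unit was assembled by BsaI Golden Gate cloning, which destroyed the flanking sites.

The construct comes from work on the rational design of minimal synthetic promoters for plants, in which NanoLuc luminescence serves as a quantitative readout of promoter strength. As a level α module, it should also be combinable with other transcription units in later GoldenBraid assemblies.
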