LOCUS       Exported 7286 bp ds-DNA circular SYN 13-MAY-2021
DEFINITION  GoldenBraid level alpha luciferase reporter.
ACCESSION   .
VERSION     .
KEYWORDS    pEPKK-alpha-2KN0091
SOURCE      synthetic DNA construct
  ORGANISM  synthetic DNA construct
REFERENCE   1 (bases 1 to 7286)
  AUTHORS   Cai YM, Kallam K, Tidd H, Gendarini G, Salzman A, Patron NJ
  TITLE     Rational design of minimal synthetic promoters for plants.
  JOURNAL   Nucleic Acids Res. 2020 Aug 28. pii: 5897334. doi:
            10.1093/nar/gkaa682.
  PUBMED    32856047
REFERENCE   2 (bases 1 to 7286)
  AUTHORS   .
  TITLE     Direct Submission
  JOURNAL   Exported May 13, 2021 from SnapGene Server 1.1.58
            http://www.snapgene.com
FEATURES             Location/Qualifiers
     source          1..7286
                     /organism="synthetic DNA construct"
                     /mol_type="other DNA"
     misc_feature    183..207
                     /label=LB T-DNA repeat
                     /note="left border repeat from nopaline C58 T-DNA"
     CDS             319..828
                     /codon_start=1
                     /product="NanoLuc(R) luciferase"
                     /label=Nluc
                     /note="human codon-optimized"
                     /translation="MVFTLEDFVGDWRQTAGYNLDQVLEQGGVSSLFQNLGVSVTPIQR
                     IVLSGENGLKIDIHVIIPYEGLSGDQMGQIEKIFKVVYPVDDHHFKVILHYGTLVIDGV
                     TPNMIDYFGRPYEGIAVFDGKKITVTGTLWNGNKIIDERLINPDGSLLFRVTINGVTGW
                     RLCERIL"
     CDS             892..915
                     /codon_start=1
                     /product="FLAG(R) epitope tag, followed by an enterokinase
                     cleavage site"
                     /label=FLAG
                     /translation="DYKDDDDK"
     terminator      938..1138
                     /label=gene 7 terminator
                     /note="transcription terminator for octopine-type Ti
                     plasmid gene 7"
     misc_feature    1160..1184
                     /label=RB T-DNA repeat
                     /note="right border repeat from nopaline C58 T-DNA"
     CDS             2485..3114
                     /codon_start=1
                     /product="stability protein from the Pseudomonas plasmid
                     pVS1 (Heeb et al., 2000)"
                     /label=pVS1 StaA
                     /translation="MKVIAVLNQKGGSGKTTIGTHLARALQLAGADVLLVDSDPQGSAR
                     DWAAVREDQPLTVVGIDRPTIDRDVKAIGRRDFVVIDGAPQAADLAVSAIKAADFVLIP
                     VQPSPYDIWATADLVELVKQRIEVTDGRLQAAFVVSRAIKGTRIGGEVAEALAGYELPI
                     LESRITQRVSYPGTAAAGTTVLESEPEGDAAREVQALAAEIKSKLI"
     CDS             3548..4615
                     /codon_start=1
                     /product="replication protein from the Pseudomonas plasmid
                     pVS1 (Heeb et al., 2000)"
                     /label=pVS1 RepA
                     /translation="GRKPSGPVQIGAALGDDLVEKLKAAQAAQRQRIEAEARPGESWQA
                     AADRIRKESRQPPAAGAPSIRKPPKGDEQPDFFVPMLYDVGTRDSRSIMDVAVFRLSKR
                     DRRAGEVIRYELPDGHVEVSAGPAGMASVWDYDLVLMAVSHLTESMNRYREGKGDKPGR
                     VFRPHVADVLKFCRRADGGKQKDDLVETCIRLNTTHVAMQRTKKAKNGRLVTVSEGEAL
                     ISRYKIVKSETGRPEYIEIELADWMYREITEGKNPDVLTVHPDYFLIDPGIGRFLYRLA
                     RRAAGKAEARWLFKTIYERSGSAGEFKKFCFTVRKLIGSNDLPEYDLKEEAGQAGPILV
                     MRYRNLIEGEASAGS"
     rep_origin      4681..4875
                     /label=pVS1 oriV
                     /note="origin of replication for the Pseudomonas plasmid
                     pVS1 (Heeb et al., 2000)"
     primer_bind     complement(5111..5133)
                     /label=pGEX 3'
                     /note="pGEX vectors, reverse primer"
     misc_feature    5219..5359
                     /label=bom
                     /note="basis of mobility region from pBR322"
     primer_bind     5274..5293
                     /label=pRS-marker
                     /note="pRS vectors, use to sequence yeast selectable
                     marker"
     primer_bind     complement(5374..5391)
                     /label=L4440
                     /note="L4440 vector, forward primer"
     rep_origin      complement(5545..6133)
                     /direction=LEFT
                     /label=ori
                     /note="high-copy-number ColE1/pMB1/pBR322/pUC origin of
                     replication"
     primer_bind     complement(5625..5644)
                     /label=pBR322ori-F
                     /note="pBR322 origin, forward primer"
     CDS             complement(6221..7036)
                     /codon_start=1
                     /gene="aph(3')-Ia"
                     /product="aminoglycoside phosphotransferase"
                     /label=KanR
                     /note="confers resistance to kanamycin in bacteria or G418
                     (Geneticin(R)) in eukaryotes"
                     /translation="MSHIQRETSCSRPRLNSNMDADLYGYKWARDNVGQSGATIYRLYG
                     KPDAPELFLKHGKGSVANDVTDEMVRLNWLTEFMPLPTIKHFIRTPDDAWLLTTAIPGK
                     TAFQVLEEYPDSGENIVDALAVFLRRLHSIPVCNCPFNSDRVFRLAQAQSRMNNGLVDA
                     SDFDDERNGWPVEQVWKEMHKLLPFSPDSVVTHGDFSLDNLIFDEGKLIGCIDVGRVGI
                     ADRYQDLAILWNCLGEFSPSLQKRLFQKYGIDNPDMNKLQFHLMLDEFF"
     primer_bind     6944..6963
                     /label=Kan-R
                     /note="Kanamycin resistance gene, reverse primer"
ORIGIN
        1 gatcatccgt gtttcaaacc cggcagctta gttgccgttc ttccgaatag catcggtaac
       61 atgagcaaag tctgccgcct tacaacggct ctcccgctga cgccgtcccg gactgatggg
      121 ctgcctgtat cgagtggtga ttttgtgccg agctgccggt cggggagctg ttggctggct
      181 ggtggcagga tatattgtgg tgtaaacata acaagcttcg tctcaggagg ttctgtgggt
      241 tttttgggta gaagaagaaa cccatagcta tataatgaga aacaggggca aatccccgaa
      301 aacaaataac gcgaagcaat ggtattcaca ctcgaagatt tcgttgggga ctggcgacag
      361 acagccggct acaacctgga ccaagtcctt gaacagggag gtgtgtccag tttgtttcag
      421 aatctcgggg tgtccgtaac tccgatccaa aggattgtcc tgagcggtga aaatgggctg
      481 aagatcgaca tccatgtcat catcccgtat gaaggtctga gcggcgacca aatgggccag
      541 atcgaaaaaa tttttaaggt ggtgtaccct gtggatgatc atcactttaa ggtgatcctg
      601 cactatggca cactggtaat cgacggggtt acgccgaaca tgatcgacta tttcggacgg
      661 ccgtatgaag gcatcgccgt gttcgacggc aaaaagatca ctgtaacagg gaccctgtgg
      721 aacggcaaca aaattatcga cgagcgcctg atcaaccccg acggctccct gctgttccga
      781 gtaaccatca acggagtgac cggctggcgg ctgtgcgaac gcattctggc ttcggattat
      841 aaggaccatg acggagacta taaggaccat gacctcgacg ctgcagcagc ggattataag
      901 gacgatgacg ataagtgagc ttgatccccc gtcgacagct agctatatca tcaatttatg
      961 tattacacat aatatcgcac tcagtctttc atctacggca atgtaccagc tgatataatc
     1021 agttattgaa atatttctga atttaaactt gcatcaataa atttatgttt ttgcttggac
     1081 tataatacct gacttgttat tttatcaata aatatttaaa ctatatttct ttcaagatcg
     1141 ctgtcatgag acgaagcttt gacaggatat attggcgggt aaacctaaga gaaaagagcg
     1201 tttattagaa taatcggata tttaaaaggg cgtgaaaagg tttatccgtt cgtccatttg
     1261 tatgtgcatg ccaaccacag ggttcccctc gggatcaaag tactttgatc caacccctcc
     1321 gctgctatag tgcagtcggc ttctgacgtt cagtgcagcc gtcatctgaa aacgacatgt
     1381 cgcacaagtc ctaagttacg cgacaggctg ccgccctgcc cttttcctgg cgttttcttg
     1441 tcgcgtgttt tagtcgcata aagtagaata cttgcgacta gaaccggaga cattacgcca
     1501 tgaacaagag cgccgccgct ggcctgctgg gctatgcccg cgtcagcacc gacgaccagg
     1561 acttgaccaa ccaacgggcc gaactgcacg cggccggctg caccaagctg ttttccgaga
     1621 agatcaccgg caccaggcgc gaccgcccgg agctggccag gatgcttgac cacctacgcc
     1681 ctggcgacgt tgtgacagtg accaggctag accgcctggc ccgcagcacc cgcgacctac
     1741 tggacattgc cgagcgcatc caggaggccg gcgcgggcct gcgtagcctg gcagagccgt
     1801 gggccgacac caccacgccg gccggccgca tggtgttgac cgtgttcgcc ggcattgccg
     1861 agttcgagcg ttccctaatc atcgaccgca cccggagcgg gcgcgaggcc gccaaggccc
     1921 gaggcgtgaa gtttggcccc cgccctaccc tcaccccggc acagatcgcg cacgcccgcg
     1981 agctgatcga ccaggaaggc cgcaccgtga aagaggcggc tgcactgctt ggcgtgcatc
     2041 gctcgaccct gtaccgcgca cttgagcgca gcgaggaagt gacgcccacc gaggccaggc
     2101 ggcgcggtgc cttccgtgag gacgcattga ccgaggccga cgccctggcg gccgccgaga
     2161 atgaacgcca agaggaacaa gcatgaaacc gcaccaggac ggccaggacg aaccgttttt
     2221 cattaccgaa gagatcgagg cggagatgat cgcggccggg tacgtgttcg agccgcccgc
     2281 gcacctctca accgtgcggc tgcatgaaat cctggccggt ttgtctgatg ccaagctggc
     2341 ggcctggccg gccagcttgg ccgctgaaga aaccgagcgc cgccgtctaa aaaggtgatg
     2401 tgtatttgag taaaacagct tgcgtcatgc ggtcgctgcg tatatgatcc gatgagtaaa
     2461 taaacaaata cgcaagggga acgcatgaag gttatcgctg tacttaacca gaaaggcggg
     2521 tcaggcaaga cgaccatcgg aacccatcta gcccgcgccc tgcaactcgc cggggccgat
     2581 gttctgttag tcgattccga tccccagggc agtgcccgcg attgggcggc cgtgcgggaa
     2641 gatcaaccgc taaccgttgt cggcatcgac cgcccgacga ttgaccgcga cgtgaaggcc
     2701 atcggccggc gcgacttcgt agtgatcgac ggagcgcccc aggcggcgga cttggctgtg
     2761 tccgcgatca aggcagccga cttcgtgctg attccggtgc agccaagccc ttacgacata
     2821 tgggccaccg ccgacctggt ggagctggtt aagcagcgca ttgaggtcac ggatggaagg
     2881 ctacaagcgg cctttgtcgt gtcgcgggcg atcaaaggca cgcgcatcgg cggtgaggtt
     2941 gccgaggcgc tggccgggta cgagctgccc attcttgagt cccgtatcac gcagcgcgtg
     3001 agctacccag gcactgccgc cgccggcaca accgttcttg aatcagaacc cgagggcgac
     3061 gctgcccgcg aggtccaggc gctggccgct gaaattaaat caaaactcat ttgagttaat
     3121 gaggtaaaga gaaaatgagc aaaagcacaa acacgctaag tgccggccgt ccgagcgcac
     3181 gcagcagcaa ggctgcaacg ttggccagcc tggcagacac gccagccatg aagcgggtca
     3241 actttcagtt gccggcggag gatcacacca agctgaagat gtacgcggta cgccaaggca
     3301 agaccattac cgagctgcta tctgaataga tcgcgcagct accagagtaa atgagcaaat
     3361 gaataaatga gtagatgaat tttagcggct aaaggaggcg gcatggaaaa tcaagaacaa
     3421 ccaggcaccg acgccgtgga atgccccatg tgtggaggaa cgggcggttg gccaggcgta
     3481 agcggctggg ttgtctgccg gccctgcaat ggcactggaa cccccaagcc cgaggaatcg
     3541 gcgtgacggt cgcaaaccat ccggcccggt acaaatcggc gcggcgctgg gtgatgacct
     3601 ggtggagaag ttgaaggccg cgcaggccgc ccagcggcaa cgcatcgagg cagaagcacg
     3661 ccccggtgaa tcgtggcaag cggccgctga tcgaatccgc aaagaatccc ggcaaccgcc
     3721 ggcagccggt gcgccgtcga ttaggaagcc gcccaagggc gacgagcaac cagatttttt
     3781 cgttccgatg ctctatgacg tgggcacccg cgatagtcgc agcatcatgg acgtggccgt
     3841 tttccgtctg tcgaagcgtg accgacgagc tggcgaggtg atccgctacg agcttccaga
     3901 cgggcacgta gaggtttccg cagggccggc cggcatggcc agtgtgtggg attacgacct
     3961 ggtactgatg gcggtttccc atctaaccga atccatgaac cgataccggg aagggaaggg
     4021 agacaagccc ggccgcgtgt tccgtccaca cgttgcggac gtactcaagt tctgccggcg
     4081 agccgatggc ggaaagcaga aagacgacct ggtagaaacc tgcattcggt taaacaccac
     4141 gcacgttgcc atgcagcgta cgaagaaggc caagaacggc cgcctggtga cggtatccga
     4201 gggtgaagcc ttgattagcc gctacaagat cgtaaagagc gaaaccgggc ggccggagta
     4261 catcgagatc gagctagctg attggatgta ccgcgagatc acagaaggca agaacccgga
     4321 cgtgctgacg gttcaccccg attacttttt gatcgatccc ggcatcggcc gttttctcta
     4381 ccgcctggca cgccgcgccg caggcaaggc agaagccaga tggttgttca agacgatcta
     4441 cgaacgcagt ggcagcgccg gagagttcaa gaagttctgt ttcaccgtgc gcaagctgat
     4501 cgggtcaaat gacctgccgg agtacgattt gaaggaggag gcggggcagg ctggcccgat
     4561 cctagtcatg cgctaccgca acctgatcga gggcgaagca tccgccggtt cctaatgtac
     4621 ggagcagatg ctagggcaaa ttgccctagc aggggaaaaa ggtcgaaaag gactctttcc
     4681 tgtggatagc acgtacattg ggaacccaaa gccgtacatt gggaaccgga acccgtacat
     4741 tgggaaccca aagccgtaca ttgggaaccg gtcacacatg taagtgactg atataaaaga
     4801 gaaaaaaggc gatttttccg cctaaaactc tttaaaactt attaaaactc ttaaaacccg
     4861 cctggcctgt gcataactgt ctggccagcg cacagccgaa gagctgcaaa aagcgcctac
     4921 ccttcggtcg ctgcgctccc tacgccccgc cgcttcgcgt cggcctatcg cggccgctgg
     4981 ccgctcaaaa atggctggcc tacggccagg caatctacca gggcgcggac aagccgcgcc
     5041 gtcgccactc gaccgccggc gcccacatca aggcaccctg cctcgcgcgt ttcggtgatg
     5101 acggtgaaaa cctctgacac atgcagctcc cggtgacggt cacagcttgt ctgtaagcgg
     5161 atgccgggag cagacaagcc cgtcagggcg cgtcagcggg tgttggcggg tgtcggggcg
     5221 cagccatgac ccagtcacgt agcgatagcg gagtgtatac tggcttaact atgcggcatc
     5281 agagcagatt gtactgagag tgcaccatat gcggtgtgaa ataccgcaca gatgcgtaag
     5341 gagaaaatac cgcatcaggc gctcttccgc ttcctcgctc actgactcgc tgcgctcggt
     5401 cgttcggctg cggcgagcgg tatcagctca ctcaaaggcg gtaatacggt tatccacaga
     5461 atcaggggat aacgcaggaa agaacatgtg agcaaaaggc cagcaaaagg ccaggaaccg
     5521 taaaaaggcc gcgttgctgg cgtttttcca taggctccgc ccccctgacg agcatcacaa
     5581 aaatcgacgc tcaagtcaga ggtggcgaaa cccgacagga ctataaagat accaggcgtt
     5641 tccccctgga agctccctcg tgcgctctcc tgttccgacc ctgccgctta ccggatacct
     5701 gtccgccttt ctcccttcgg gaagcgtggc gctttctcat agctcacgct gtaggtatct
     5761 cagttcggtg taggtcgttc gctccaagct gggctgtgtg cacgaacccc ccgttcagcc
     5821 cgaccgctgc gccttatccg gtaactatcg tcttgagtcc aacccggtaa gacacgactt
     5881 atcgccactg gcagcagcca ctggtaacag gattagcaga gcgaggtatg taggcggtgc
     5941 tacagagttc ttgaagtggt ggcctaacta cggctacact agaaggacag tatttggtat
     6001 ctgcgctctg ctgaagccag ttaccttcgg aaaaagagtt ggtagctctt gatccggcaa
     6061 acaaaccacc gctggtagcg gtggtttttt tgtttgcaag cagcagatta cgcgcagaaa
     6121 aaaaggatct caagaagatc ctttgatctt ttctacgggg tctgacgctc agtggaacga
     6181 aaactcacgt taagggattt tggtcatgca ttctaggtga ttagaaaaac tcatcgagca
     6241 tcaaatgaaa ctgcaattta ttcatatcag gattatcaat accatatttt tgaaaaagcc
     6301 gtttctgtaa tgaaggagaa aactcaccga ggcagttcca taggatggca agatcctggt
     6361 atcggtctgc gattccgact cgtccaacat caatacaacc tattaatttc ccctcgtcaa
     6421 aaataaggtt atcaagtgag aaatcaccat gagtgacgac tgaatccggt gagaatggca
     6481 aaagtttatg catttctttc cagacttgtt caacaggcca gccattacgc tcgtcatcaa
     6541 aatcactcgc atcaaccaaa ccgttattca ttcgtgattg cgcctgagcg agtcgaaata
     6601 cgcgatcgct gttaaaagga caattacaaa caggaatcga atgcaaccgg cgcaggaaca
     6661 ctgccagcgc atcaacaata ttttcacctg aatcaggata ttcttctaat acctggaatg
     6721 ctgttttccc tgggatcgca gtggtgagta accatgcatc atcaggagta cggataaaat
     6781 gcttgatggt cggaagaggc ataaattccg tcagccagtt tagtctgacc atctcatctg
     6841 taacatcatt ggcaacgcta cctttgccat gtttcagaaa caactctggc gcatcgggct
     6901 tcccatacaa tcggtagatt gtcgcacctg attgcccgac attatcgcga gcccatttat
     6961 acccatataa atcagcatcc atgttggaat ttaatcgcgg ccttgagcaa gacgtttccc
     7021 gttgaatatg gctcataaca gaacttatta tttccttcct cttttctaca gtatttaaag
     7081 ataccccaag aagctaatta taacaagacg aactccaatt cactgttcct tgcattctaa
     7141 aaccttaaat accagaaaac agctttttca aagttgtttt caaagttggc gtataacata
     7201 gtatcgacgg agccgatttt gaaaccgcgg tgatcacagg cagcaacgct ctgtcatcgt
     7261 tacaatcaac atgctaccct ccgcga
//
